Addgene plasmid #20021: pENTR4 TNRC6A
Depositing lab: Thomas Tuschl. Depositing organization: Rockefeller University. Publication: Molecular characterization of human Argonaute-containing ribonucleoprotein complexes and their bound target mRNAs. Landthaler M, Gaidatzis D, Rothballer A, Chen PY, Soll SJ, Dinic L, Ojo T, Hafner M, Zavolan M, Tuschl T. RNA. 2008 Dec;14(12):2580-96. doi: 10.1261/rna.1351608. Epub 2008 Oct 31. PubMed 18978028.
Backbone
  Vector backbone: pENTR4
  Backbone size w/o insert (bp): 2720
  Vector type: Entry vector
Growth in bacteria
  Bacterial resistance: Kanamycin, 50 μg/mL
  Growth temperature: 37°C
  Growth strain: DH5alpha
  Growth instructions: Author has listed this plasmid as "medium copy"
  Copy number: High Copy
Gene/Insert
  Gene/Insert name: Trinucleotide repeat containing 6A
  Species: H. sapiens (human)
  Insert size (bp): 7396
  Entrez Gene: TNRC6A (a.k.a. CAGH26, FAME6, GW1, GW182, TNRC6)
  Cloning method: Restriction Enzyme; 5′ cloning site XmnI (unknown if destroyed); 3′ cloning site NotI (unknown if destroyed)
  Sequencing primers: 5′ unknown
Terms and licenses: Academic/Nonprofit Terms; Industry Terms: Not Available to Industry
How to cite: pENTR4 TNRC6A was a gift from Thomas Tuschl (Addgene plasmid # 20021 ; http://n2t.net/addgene:20021 ; RRID:Addgene_20021)
