[The description below was written by a language model from this plasmid's Addgene catalogue record and pLannotate feature annotations shown in this document.]
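Description:
pENTR4 TNRC6A is a Gateway entry clone built on the pENTR4 backbone and carrying the human TNRC6A (trinucleotide repeat containing 6A, also known as GW182) coding sequence. It is a bacterial propagation plasmid only. It replicates in E. coli from a ColE1/pUC-type origin and is selected with kanamycin through an aminoglycoside phosphotransferase (KanR) gene. The catalogue lists the copy number as high, although the depositor describes the plasmid as medium copy. A very short match annotated as an RSF origin fragment at the start of the sequence is probably incidental similarity rather than a second functional origin.

The TNRC6A open reading frame, annotated as spanning roughly 5.1 kb, sits between attL1 and attL2 recombination sites. The rrnB T1 and T2 terminators lie upstream of attL1, where they limit read-through transcription into the insert. No promoter, epitope tag or reporter is annotated, as expected for an entry vector: expression is obtained only after an LR Clonase reaction moves the ORF into an attR-containing destination vector that supplies the promoter and any fusion tags. The insert was cloned by restriction digestion using XmnI and NotI sites.

The catalogue's insert size of 7,396 bp equals the length of the full deposited plasmid sequence, so it appears to describe the whole construct rather than the insert. TNRC6A is an Argonaute-associated scaffold protein that acts in miRNA- and siRNA-mediated silencing and recruits deadenylase complexes. The associated publication characterises human Argonaute-containing ribonucleoprotein complexes, so the clone likely served as a source for TNRC6A expression constructs in such studies.
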