Features (pLannotate 1.2.2; 8 found; start..end, strand, type, name):
      1..46      +  rep_origin     RSF ori (fragment): Plasmids containing the RSF 1030 origin of replication can be propagated in E. coli cells that contain additional plasmids with compatible origins.
    106..149     -  terminator     rrnB T1 terminator: Escherichia coli rrnB; transcription terminator T1 from the E. coli rrnB gene
    281..308     +  terminator     rrnB T2 terminator: transcription terminator T2 from the E. coli rrnB gene
    358..457     +  protein_bind   attL1: mutant version of attL; recombination site for the Gateway® LR reaction LR Clonase™
    472..5598    +  CDS            TNRC6A (fragment): TNR6A_HUMAN - Also known as CAGH26, KIAA1460, TNRC6. Experimental evidence at protein level: Swiss-Prot protein existence level 1. Plays a role in RNA-mediated gene silencing by both micro- RNAs (miRNAs) and short interfering RNAs (siRNAs). Required for miRNA- dependent repression of translation and for siRNA-dependent endonucleolytic cleavage of complementary mRNAs by argonaute family proteins. As a scaffolding protein, associates with argonaute proteins bound to partially complementary mRNAs, and can simultaneously recruit CCR4-NOT and PAN deadenylase complexes. From Homo sapiens (Human).
   5625..5724    -  protein_bind   attL2: mutant version of attL; recombination site for the Gateway® LR reaction LR Clonase™
   5847..6656    +  CDS            KanR: aminoglycoside phosphotransferase; aph(3')-Ia; confers resistance to kanamycin in bacteria or G418 (Geneticin®) in eukaryotes
   6746..7334    +  rep_origin     ori: high-copy-number ColE1/pMB1/pBR322/pUC origin of replication
>Addgene plasmid #20021 | pENTR4 TNRC6A | depositor full sequence | sequence record 9444 | Author sequence
CTTTCCTGCGTTATCCCCTGATTCTGTGGATAACCGTATTACCGCTAGCATGGATCTCGGGGACGTCTAA
CTACTAAGCGAGAGTAGGGAACTGCCAGGCATCAAATAAAACGAAAGGCTCAGTCGGAAGACTGGGCCTT
TCGTTTTATCTGTTGTTTGTCGGTGAACGCTCTCCTGAGTAGGACAAATCCGCCGGGAGCGGATTTGAAC
GTTGTGAAGCAACGGCCCGGAGGGTGGCGGGCAGGACGCCCGCCATAAACTGCCAGGCATCAAACTAAGC
AGAAGGCCATCCTGACGGATGGCCTTTTTGCGTTTCTACAAACTCTTCCTGTTAGTTAGTTACTTAAGCT
CGGGCCCCAAATAATGATTTTATTTTGACTGATAGTGACCTGTTCGTTGCAACAAATTGATAAGCAATGC
TTTTTTATAATGCCAACTTTGTACAAAAAAGCAGGCTCCACCATGGGAACCATGGATGCTGATTCTGCCT
CCAGTTCTGAATCAGAGAGAAACATCACTATCATGGCTTCAGGGAACACAGGTGGTGAAAAAGATGGCCT
TCGGAATAGCACTGGACTTGGTTCCCAAAACAAGTTTGTAGTTGGTAGCAGCAGCAATAATGTGGGCCAT
GGAAGTAGTACTGGGCCATGGGGTTTTTCCCATGGAGCCATAATAAGCACATGTCAGGTCTCTGTGGATG
CTCCTGAAAGCAAATCTGAAAGTAGCAACAATAGAATGAATGCTTGGGGCACTGTAAGTTCTTCATCAAA
TGGAGGGTTAAATCCAAGCACTTTGAATTCAGCTAGCAACCATGGTGCCTGGCCAGTATTAGAGAACAAT
GGACTTGCCCTAAAAGGGCCTGTAGGGAGTGGTAGTTCTGGCATTAATATTCAGTGCAGTACTATAGGCC
AGATGCCTAACAATCAGAGTATTAACTCTAAAGTGAGTGGTGGTTCTACCCATGGTACCTGGGGAAGCCT
TCAGGAAACTTGTGAATCTGAAGTAAGTGGTACACAGAAGGTTTCATTCAGTGGTCAACCTCAAAATATT
ACCACTGAAATGACTGGACCAAATAACACTACTAACTTTATGACCTCTAGTTTACCAAACTCCGGTTCAG
TGCAGAATAATGAGCTGCCTAGTAGTAACACAGGGGCCTGGCGTGTGAGCACAATGAATCATCCTCAGAT
GCAGGCTCCATCAGGTATGAATGGCACTTCCCTTTCTCACCTTAGCAATGGAGAGTCAAAAAGTGGAGGC
TCTTATGGTACTACATGGGGTGCCTATGGTTCTAATTACTCTGGAGACAAATGTTCAGGCCCTAATGGCC
AAGCTAATGGTGACACTGTGAATGCAACTCTAATGCAGCCTGGCGTAAATGGTCCTATGGGCACTAACTT
TCAAGTTAACACAAACAAAGGAGGTGGTGTGTGGGAATCTGGTGCAGCAAACTCCCAGAGTACATCATGG
GGAAGTGGAAATGGCGCAAATTCTGGAGGAAGTCGAAGAGGATGGGGAACCCCTGCACAAAACACTGGCA
CTAATTTACCCAGCGTTGAGTGGAACAAACTGCCTAGCAATCAGCATTCCAATGATAGTGCAAATGGCAA
TGGTAAGACGTTTACAAATGGATGGAAATCTACTGAGGAAGAGGATCAGGGTTCTGCCACATCTCAGACA
AATGAGCAAAGCAGTGTGTGGGCCAAAACAGGAGGTACAGTGGAGAGCGATGGTAGTACAGAAAGCACTG
GACGCCTTGAGGAAAAAGGAACTGGGGAAAGTCAGAGTAGAGACAGAAGAAAAATTGATCAGCACACATT
ACTCCAAAGCATTGTAAACAGAACTGACTTAGATCCACGTGTCCTGTCCAACTCTGGTTGGGGACAGACT
CCTATTAAGCAGAATACTGCCTGGGATACAGAAACATCACCTAGAGGGGAACGAAAGACTGACAATGGGA
CAGAGGCCTGGGGAAGCTCTGCAACACAGACTTTTAACTCAGGGGCATGTATAGATAAGACTAGCCCTAA
TGGTAATGATACCTCATCTGTATCAGGGTGGGGCGATCCCAAACCTGCTCTGAGGTGGGGAGATTCCAAA
GGCTCAAACTGCCAGGGGGGGTGGGAAGATGATTCTGCTGCTACAGGAATGGTCAAGAGCAATCAGTGGG
GGAATTGCAAAGAGGAGAAGGCTGCATGGAATGACTCGCAAAAGAATAAACAGGGATGGGGTGATGGACA
AAAATCAAGCCAAGGGTGGTCTGTTTCTGCCAGTGATAACTGGGGAGAAACTTCAAGGAATAACCATTGG
GGTGAGGCCAATAAGAAATCCAGCTCAGGAGGTAGTGACAGTGACAGGTCCGTTTCCGGTTGGAACGAAC
TTGGTAAAACTAGTTCTTTCACTTGGGGAAACAACATAAATCCAAATAATTCATCAGGATGGGATGAATC
TTCTAAACCTACTCCTTCCCAGGGATGGGGAGACCCTCCAAAGTCTAATCAGTCTCTAGGTTGGGGAGAT
TCGTCAAAGCCAGTCAGCTCTCCAGACTGGAACAAGCAACAAGACATTGTTGGATCTTGGGGAATCCCAC
CAGCTACAGGCAAACCTCCTGGTACAGGCTGGCTGGGGGGACCTATACCAGCCCCAGCAAAAGAAGAAGA
ACCCACAGGCTGGGAGGAACCATCCCCAGAATCTATACGTCGCAAAATGGAGATTGATGATGGAACTTCA
GCTTGGGGAGATCCAAGCAAATACAACTACAAAAATGTGAACATGTGGAACAAAAACGTCCCAAATGGCA
ACAGCCGTTCAGACCAGCAAGCACAGGTACATCAGCTGCTAACGCCTGCAAGTGCCATCTCAAACAAAGA
GGCAAGCAGTGGCTCTGGCTGGGGTGAGCCCTGGGGGGAGCCTTCTACTCCAGCCACAACTGTGGATAAT
GGTACTTCAGCATGGGGTAAGCCCATAGACAGTGGTCCCAGCTGGGGGGAACCCATTGCTGCGGCATCCA
GCACATCCACGTGGGGCTCCAGCTCTGTTGGTCCACAAGCATTAAGCAAATCTGGGCCAAAATCTATGCA
AGATGGCTGGTGTGGTGATGATATGCCATTGCCTGGAAATCGCCCCACTGGCTGGGAAGAGGAAGAGGAT
GTGGAGATTGGAATGTGGAATAGTAATTCATCTCAAGAGCTTAACTCATCTTTAAATTGGCCACCATATA
CAAAGAAAATGTCATCGAAGGGTCTGAGTGGCAAAAAAAGGAGAAGGGAAAGGGGAATGATGAAAGGTGG
AAACAAACAAGAAGAAGCGTGGATAAATCCATTTGTTAAACAGTTTTCAAACATCAGTTTTTCGAGAGAC
TCACCAGAGGAAAATGTACAAAGCAATAAGATGGACCTTTCTGGAGGAATGTTACAAGACAAACGAATGG
AGATAGATAAACATAGCCTAAATATTGGTGATTACAATCGAACGGTCGGGAAAGGCCCTGGTTCTCGGCC
TCAGATTTCCAAAGAGTCTTCCATGGAGCGCAATCCTTATTTTGATAAGGATGGCATTGTAGCAGATGAA
TCCCAAAACATGCAGTTTATGTCCAGTCAAAGCATGAAGCTTCCCCCTTCAAATAGTGCACTACCTAACC
AGGCCCTTGGCTCCATAGCAGGGCTGGGTATGCAAAACTTGAATTCTGTTAGACAGAATGGCAATCCCAG
TATGTTTGGTGTTGGAAACACAGCAGCACAACCCCGGGGCATGCAGCAGCCTCCAGCACAACCTCTTAGT
TCATCTCAGCCTAATCTCCGTGCTCAAGTGCCTCCTCCATTACTCTCCCCTCAGGTTCCAGTTTCATTGC
TGAAGTATGCACCAAACAACGGTGGCCTGAATCCACTCTTTGGCCCTCAACAGGTAGCCATGCTGAACCA
GCTATCCCAGCTAAACCAGCTTTCTCAGATCTCCCAGTTACAGCGATTGTTAGCGCAGCAGCAAAGGGCG
CAGAGTCAGAGAAGCGTGCCTTCTGGGAACCGGCCGCAGCAAGACCAGCAGGGTCGACCTCTTAGTGTGC
AGCAGCAAATGATGCAACAATCTCGTCAACTTGATCCAAACCTGTTGGTGAAGCAGCAGACTCCACCATC
TCAGCAGCAGCCACTCCATCAGCCAGCCATGAAGTCTTTCCTTGACAATGTCATGCCCCACACTACACCT
GAGCTGCAAAAAGGGCCATCACCAATAAATGCTTTCAGCAACTTCCCTATAGGCTTGAACTCAAACTTGA
ATGTAAATATGGATATGAACAGTATTAAAGAGCCACAGTCAAGACTAAGGAAGTGGACGACAGTGGACAG
CATTTCTGTGAACACATCTTTGGATCAAAACTCCAGCAAACATGGTGCTATTTCAAGTGGTTTCAGGCTG
GAAGAGTCTCCATTTGTTCCCTATGACTTTATGAACAGCAGTACTTCACCAGCCAGTCCTCCAGGTTCAA
TAGGAGATGGCTGGCCACGTGCCAAATCGCCTAACGGCTCTAGCAGTGTTAATTGGCCACCAGAATTTCG
TCCTGGTGAGCCATGGAAAGGTTATCCAAACATTGACCCTGAAACTGACCCTTACGTCACTCCTGGCAGT
GTCATAAACAATCTTTCAATTAATACTGTGCGGGAAGTTGACCACCTCAGGGACAGGAACAGTGGGTCAT
CCTCATCCTTGAACACCACGCTGCCTTCAACTAGTGCCTGGTCATCCATTCGTGCCTCCAACTACAACGT
TCCCCTCAGCAGTACAGCACAAAGCACTTCAGCCAGAAATAGTGATTCCAAATTGACATGGTCTCCTGGT
TCAGTTACAAACACCTCTCTGGCTCATGAGCTGTGGAAGGTCCCTTTGCCACCTAAAAACATCACTGCTC
CGTCCCGCCCACCTCCGGGACTGACTGGTCAGAAGCCACCCTTGTCTACGTGGGATAATTCTCCCCTTCG
TATAGGTGGAGGATGGGGAAATTCTGACGCCAGATATACCCCAGGTTCCAGCTGGGGTGAGAGCAGCTCA
GGGAGAATAACAAATTGGCTTGTTCTAAAAAACCTTACACCTCAGATCGATGGCTCAACTCTGCGCACTC
TGTGCATGCAGCACGGCCCGCTGATCACATTCCACCTGAACCTCCCTCACGGAAATGCTCTGGTCCGCTA
CAGTTCAAAAGAAGAGGTAGTGAAGGCACAAAAGTCTCTGCACATGTGTGTACTGGGGAACACTACTATT
CTTGCTGAGTTTGCCAGTGAAGAGGAGATCAGTCGTTTCTTTGCACAAAGCCAGTCTCTGACCCCTTCTC
CCGGCTGGCAGTCTCTCGGGTCCAGCCAGAGCCGGCTGGGCTCCCTCGACTGTTCCCACTCATTCTCCAG
CCGGACCGATCTCAATCACTGGAATGGTGCTGGGCTGTCGGGAACTAACTGTGGAGACCTTCACGGCACT
TCACTCTGGGGGACCCCGCATTATTCCACAAGCCTGTGGGGTCCCCCAAGCAGCAGCGACCCCCGAGGAA
TTAGCAGCCCATCTCCCATTAACGCTTTTCTTTCTGTTGACCACCTGGGTGGGGGTGGAGAGTCCATGTA
AGCGGCCGCACTCGAGATATCTAGACCCAGCTTTCTTGTACAAAGTTGGCATTATAAGAAAGCATTGCTT
ATCAATTTGTTGCAACGAACAGGTCACTATCAGTCAAAATAAAATCATTATTTGCCATCCAGCTGCAGCT
CTGGCCCGTGTCTCAAAATCTCTGATGTTACATTGCACAAGATAAAAATATATCATCATGAACAATAAAA
CTGTCTGCTTACATAAACAGTAATACAAGGGGTGTTATGAGCCATATTCAACGGGAAACGTCGAGGCCGC
GATTAAATTCCAACATGGATGCTGATTTATATGGGTATAAATGGGCTCGCGATAATGTCGGGCAATCAGG
TGCGACAATCTATCGCTTGTATGGGAAGCCCGATGCGCCAGAGTTGTTTCTGAAACATGGCAAAGGTAGC
GTTGCCAATGATGTTACAGATGAGATGGTCAGACTAAACTGGCTGACGGAATTTATGCCTCTTCCGACCA
TCAAGCATTTTATCCGTACTCCTGGTGATGCATGGTTACTCACCACTGCGATCCCCGGAAAAACAGCATT
CCAGGTATTAGAAGAATATCCTGATTCAGGTGAAAATATTGTTGATGCGCTGGCAGTGTTCCTGCGCCGG
TTGCATTCGATTCCTGTTTGTAATTGTCCTTTTAACAGCGATCGCGTATTTCGTCTCGCTCAGGCGCAAT
CACGAATGAATAACGGTTTGGTTGATGCGAGTGATTTTGATGACGAGCGTAATGGCTGGCCTGTTGAACA
AGTCTGGAAAGAAATGCATAAACTTTTGCCATTCTCACCGGATTCAGTCGTCACTCATGGTGATTTCTCA
CTTGATAACCTTATTTTTGACGAGGGGAAATTAATAGGTTGTATTGATGTTGGACGAGTCGGAATCGCAG
ACCGATACCAGGATCTTGCCATCCTATGGAACTGCCTCGGTGAGTTTTCTCCTTCATTACAGAAACGGCT
TTTTCAAAAATATGGTATTGATAATCCTGATATGAATAAATTGCAGTTTCATTTGATGCTCGATGAGTTT
TTCTAATCAGAATTGGTTAATTGGTTGTAACATTATTCAGATTGGGCCCCGTTCCACTGAGCGTCAGACC
CCGTAGAAAAGATCAAAGGATCTTCTTGAGATCCTTTTTTTCTGCGCGTAATCTGCTGCTTGCAAACAAA
AAAACCACCGCTACCAGCGGTGGTTTGTTTGCCGGATCAAGAGCTACCAACTCTTTTTCCGAAGGTAACT
GGCTTCAGCAGAGCGCAGATACCAAATACTGTTCTTCTAGTGTAGCCGTAGTTAGGCCACCACTTCAAGA
ACTCTGTAGCACCGCCTACATACCTCGCTCTGCTAATCCTGTTACCAGTGGCTGCTGCCAGTGGCGATAA
GTCGTGTCTTACCGGGTTGGACTCAAGACGATAGTTACCGGATAAGGCGCAGCGGTCGGGCTGAACGGGG
GGTTCGTGCACACAGCCCAGCTTGGAGCGAACGACCTACACCGAACTGAGATACCTACAGCGTGAGCTAT
GAGAAAGCGCCACGCTTCCCGAAGGGAGAAAGGCGGACAGGTATCCGGTAAGCGGCAGGGTCGGAACAGG
AGAGCGCACGAGGGAGCTTCCAGGGGGAAACGCCTGGTATCTTTATAGTCCTGTCGGGTTTCGCCACCTC
TGACTTGAGCGTCGATTTTTGTGATGCTCGTCAGGGGGGCGGAGCCTATGGAAAAACGCCAGCAACGCGG
CCTTTTTACGGTTCCTGGCCTTTTGCTGGCCTTTTGCTCACATGTT
