>Addgene plasmid #20021 | pENTR4 TNRC6A | addgene partial sequence | sequence record 25747 | 20021 with pENTR4 (attttgagacacgggccaga)
ATGATTTTATTTTGACTGATAGTGACCTGTTCGTTGCAACAAATTGATAAGCAATGCTTTCTTATAATGC
CAACTTTGTACAAGAAAGCTGGGTCTAGATATCTCGAGTGCGGCCGCTTACATGGACTCTCCACCCCCAC
CCAGGTGGTCAACAGAAAGAAAAGCGTTAATGGGAGATGGGCTGCTAATTCCTCGGGGGTCGCTGCTGCT
TGGGGGACCCCACAGGCTTGTGGAATAATGCGGGGTCCCCCAGAGTGAAGTGCCGTGAAGGTCTCCACAG
TTAGTTCCCGACAGCCCAGCACCATTCCAGTGATTGAGATCGGTCCGGCTGGAGAATGAGTGGGAACAGT
CGAGGGAGCCCAGCCGGCTCTGGCTGGACCCGAGAGACTGCCAGCCGGGAGAAGGGGTCAGAGACTGGCT
TTGTGCAAAGAAACGACTGATCTCCTCTTCACTGGCAAACTCAGCAAGAATAGTAGTGTTCCCCAGTACA
CACATGTGCAGAGACTTTTGTGCCTTCACTACCTCTTCTTTTGAACTGTAGCGGACCAGAGCATTTCCGT
GAGGGAGGTTCAGGTGGAATG
