>Addgene plasmid #20021 | pENTR4 TNRC6A | addgene partial sequence | sequence record 25748 | pDONR201F 5'-TCGCGTTAACGCTAGCATGGATCTC-3'
GNANACNCTAGCGAGAGTGGGAACTGCCAGGCATCAAATAAAACGAAAGGCTCAGTCGGAAGACTGGGCC
TTTCGTTTTATCTGTTGTTTGTCGGTGAACGCTCTCCTGAGTAGGACAAATCCGCCGGGAGCGGATTTGA
ACGTTGTGAAGCAACGGCCCGGAGGGTGGCGGGCAGGACGCCCGCCATAAACTGCCAGGCATCAAACTAA
GCAGAAGGCCATCCTGACGGATGGCCTTTTTGCGTTTCTACAAACTCTTCCTGTTAGTTAGTTACTTAAG
CTCGGGCCCCAAATAATGATTTTATTTTGACTGATAGTGACCTGTTCGTTGCAACAAATTGATAAGCAAT
GCTTTTTTATAATGCCAACTTTGTACAAAAAAGCAGGCTCCACCATGGGAACCATGGATGCTGATTCTGC
CTCCAGTTCTGAATCAGAGAGAAACATCACTATCATGGCTTCAGGGAACACAGGTGGTGAAAAAGATGGC
CTTCGGAATAGCACTGGACTTGGTTCCCAAAACAAGTTTGTAGTTGGTAGCAGCAGCAATAATGTGGGCC
ATGGAAGTAGTACTGGGCCATGGGGTTTTTCCCATGGAGCCATAATANNCCCATGTCAGGGTCTCTATGG
GATGCTCCTGAAAGCAAATCTGAAAGTAGCAACAATAGAATCAATGCTTGGGGCACTGTAAGTTCNTCAT
CAAATGGAGGGTTAAATCCAAGCACTTTGAATTCAGCTAGCAACCATGGTGCCTGGCCAGTATAAAAAAC
ACNGGATTGNCNTAAANGGCCTGTA
